>Addgene plasmid #204206 | pCMV-SARS-CoV-2 Nsp3TM | addgene full sequence | sequence record 410541 | Addgene NGS Result
GCAAAAGCCTAGGCCTCCAAAAAAGCCTCCTCACTACTTCTGGAATAGCTCAGAGGCCGAGGCGGCCTCG
GCCTCTGCATAAATAAAAAAAATTAGTCAGCCATGGGGCGGAGAATGGGCGGAACTGGGCGGAGTTAGGG
GCGGGATGGGCGGAGTTAGGGGCGGGACTATGGTTGCTGACTAATTGAGATGCATGCTTTGCATACTTCT
GCCTGCTGGGGAGCCTGGGGACTTTCCACACCTGGTTGCTGACTAATTGAGATGCATGCTTTGCATACTT
CTGCCTGCTGGGGAGCCTGGGGACTTTCCACACCCTAACTGACACACATTCCACAGCTGGTTCTTTCCGC
CTCAGGATTCTTCCTTTTTCAATATTATTGAAGCATTTATCAGGGTTATTGTCTCATGAGCGGATACATA
TTTGAATGTATTTAGAAAAATAAACAAATAGGGGTTCCGCGCACATTTCCCCGAAAAGTGCCACCTG
[124 nt withheld, positions 488-611]
C
[91 nt withheld, positions 613-703]
A
[49 nt withheld, positions 705-753]
CCTTTGACGTTGGAGTCCACGTTCTTT
[37 nt withheld, positions 781-817]
ACCCTATCTCGGTCTATTCTTTTGATTTATAAGGGATTTTGCCGATTTCGGCCTATTGGTTAAAAAATGA
GCTGATTTAACAAAAATTTAACGCGAATTTTAACAAAATATTAACGCTTACAATTTACGCGTTAAGATAC
ATTGATGAGTTTGGACAAACCACAACTAGAATGCAGTGAAAAAAATGCTTTATTTGTGAAATTTGTGATG
CTATTGCTTTATTTGTAACCATTATAAGCTGCAATAAACAAGTTAACAACAACAATTGCATTCATTTTAT
GTTTCAGGTTCAGGGGGAGGTGTGGGAGGTTTTTTAAAGCAAGTAAAACCTCTACAAATGTGGTATGGCT
GATTATGATCATGAACAGACTGTGAGGACTGAGGGGCCTGAAATGAGCCTTGGGACTGTGAATCTAAAAT
ACACAAACAATTAGAATCAGTAGTTTAACACATTATACACTTAAAAATTGGATCTCCATTCGCCATTCAG
GCTGCGCAACTGTTGGGAAGGGCGATCGAGTGAATTGTAATACGACTCACTATAGGGCGAATTGGGTACA
CTTACCTGGTACCTTAATTAATTAAGGTACCGGGCCCCCCCTCGAGGTCGACGGTATCGATAAGCTTGAT
ATCGAATTCCTCGAGTTAGTAGGACTTCCACACGTAGTAGAAGCTGGCGAAGAAGATGTACATGCGCACC
ATGGCAGAGATGGGAGCCATCTGCACCAGGTTGATGATCAGCCACATCAGCCAGGAGTTGCTGATGAAGT
GCACAGCGAAGTAGGAGAAGAACAGCTGCATGATAGCGGCCAGGCCCAGCACGTAGAAGAACCTGGTGAA
CAGGATGTAGGCCAGGAACCACTCAGCCACCAGACCGAAGGCGGTCAGGTCCCACTTGAAGCTAGAGATG
GTGATCTGGATGGTTTCCAGGGAGGGGTAGGTGTCCAGGCTGTCCAGTCCAGACAGGCACACGGAGCATG
GGATGCTGCCGGTGCAGTAGGTGGCGATGGTCACGTTGGTGCTGTTCAGGTATCCCTCTCTGTAACCAGT
GCAGTAGCTAGGCATACCCAGGTTAGACATCAGCACTCCCAGAGCGGCGGTAGAGTAGATCAGGGAACCC
AGGCACACGGAGAGCAGCAGGAACCAGATGATGATGTTGATCAGCTTGCTGAAGTTTGGAGACTTCAGGT
AGTTGAAGGAAGCCTCCAGGCAGAACTTTCCCACGCTCTTCACGGTGTTCTTGGCGATGGTGGTAGGCAT
GCTAGCCTTGATACGGGAGTTGGTGCTTCTGGTGAAGGTGCACAGCTGCAGCAGCAGGGTGAAGAAGTAG
GGCATGTAGTTGGTGCACACGCGGTTCAGACATCTGGTCACGATGTTGGTGGTGGTGGACACCACCTTGT
TCAGGAAAGGCTTGGCGTAGTTAGCGATGGTGTCCCATGGCACAGAGTTCACAGCAGCCAGACCGTGAGT
AGCCAGGGTCTTCAGACCCAGCACCCTGCTCAGCTCGTTGGGCTTCTTGATGGTCAGGGAGCTGTTGTCC
ACGTAAGCGGCCATCAGGTCGGTGTGACCCACTTCCTCGGTGATCTTCAGGCTGTTGTTAGCTGGCTTCA
GGATGATGTCTCCCACCACCTCGGTGGTCTTCACGTTGCATTCCAGCACGTCCTTCTGGATGGTTGGGTT
CTCCACCACTTCCTCGCTCACGGGCTTCAGGTCTTCGCAGGCCAGGTTGTCCATGCCCTGAGCGTCCTCG
CTCTTCAGCACGTCGAAAGAGTTGGAGGTTTCCACTGGCTTGGTAGACCACAGGCAACGGATGCACCAGG
TGTTAGGCTTGTAGGTGGCCTTGTTGGTAGCGTTGTTCACGTGCCACACGATGGGCTTGTGCAGCAGCTT
GGCTCCCTTCTTGAAGCTTGGGGTGTAGTGCTTGTAGTCGATAGCCACCACGTCGCCGTTCAGGTCTGGG
AAGAAGGTCACCTTCAGCTCTCTAGAGGCAGGCTTCTTGTATCCGGTCAGCTGGTTCAGGTCGTCAGCGA
ACTTGATGTTGTCGCACACGAACTTGAAGTTGTCGAAGCTGGCGTTAGGGTAGGGCTGGTTTGGCACCAG
GTCGATAGGCTGCTCGGTGAAGTAAGAGTTGTCCTTCTTGTAGTAGTTGTCCAGCTTAGGGTCGATTTCG
GTGCACACCACGCCGTCCAGCTTGTAGGTCACGGGCTTGATGGTGGTGGTGTAGCTGTTCTCCTTGTAGA
ACACGTCGGTGATGGGACCCTTGTATTCAGAGGACTTGGTCAGCAGGGCTCCGTCGATGCAGTACAGGGT
CTCCTTAGAGGTGATGTGCTTGTAGTGTCCGCACTGGTAGTTGCCGGTGTACTCGGAAGCGCAGGTGAAG
GTGCCGTGCTTCAGTTCGTACTGGGCTGGAGGAGCGGACATCATCACGAATGGGCTTTCCTGCTGCACCA
GGTACTTGGTGGCCTGCTTTCCGCAGGTGCAAGGGATCTGCACGCCCTTCTTGAACTGCTCGTAGGACAG
GGTACCCATGTACATCACAGCTTCCACTCCCTTCAGGGTGGTCTGCTGCTGGCCGCAGGTCTTGCACACC
ACGTTCAGCACACGCTTGCAGGAGTCCAGGTTGGCGTGCTGGAACAGGTAGCTCATGGTCTCTCTCACGT
CTCCCAGTTCGCCCACGGTCTTGTTGCAGTAGGCCAGGATCAGAGCGCAGAAGTTAGCGGCCTCGCCAGC
ACGGGCTCTGTAGTAAGCGTCCTGCAGAGCGGGTGGGTTGAACTTCAGTTCGATCTGCTGCAGGGTCAGC
AGAGCGGTGGCCAGGTAGCAGTTGTTGTCGGCCCACTTGATGCTGGTCAGTCCGTTCACCTGGGGGTACT
TCCACTTCTTGGTGTGGTTCAGGGCAGACATGTACCTGCCCAGGAAGGATGGGTCGGTGGTGTGGTAGTA
TTCGAAAGCCTCCACTCTCAGGGTGTCATCGTTAGGCAGCACGTAGAAGGTCTTGCCCTCGTGGGAGTTG
TGTGGCTTGATCTTGGTCACGTCAGCTCCGTCCAGGTAGGTAGGACCGAACTGCTGTCCGTAGGTCATGC
TCATGTCCACCACCTGGGTGTGCAGGTTGATGTTGTCCACGGTGGTGAACACCTTGATGGTCCTCACCTC
GCGCAGAGAGGATCCGCCCGGGCTCTTATCGTCGTCATCCTTGTAATCCATGGTGGCGGCCGCCACCGCG
GTGGAGCTCCAGCTTTTGTTCCCTTTAGTGAGGGTTAATTTCGAGCTTGGCGTAATCGCTAGCGGATCTG
ACGGTTCACTAAACCAGCTCTGCTTATATAGACCTCCCACCGTACACGCCTACCGCCCATTTGCGTCAAT
GGGGCGGAGTTGTTACGACATTTTGGAAAGTCCCGTTGATTTTGGTGCCAAAACAAACTCCCATTGACGT
CAATGGGGTGGAGACTTGGAAATCCCCGTGAGTCAAACCGCTATCCACGCCCATTGATGTACTGCCAAAA
CCGCATCACCATGGTAATAGCGATGACTAATACGTAGATGTACTGCCAAGTAGGAAAGTCCCATAAGGTC
ATGTACTGGGCATAATGCCAGGCGGGCCATTTACCGTCATTGACGTCAATAGGGGGCGTACTTGGCATAT
GATACACTTGATGTACTGCCAAGTGGGCAGTTTACCGTAAATACTCCACCCATTGACGTCAATGGAAAGT
CCCTATTGGCGTTACTATGGGAACATACGTCATTATTGACGTCAATGGGCGGGGGTCGTTGGGCGGTCAG
CCAGGCGGGCCATTTACCGTAAGTTATGTAACGCGGAACTCCATATATGGGCTATGAACTAATGACCCCG
TAATTGATTACTATTAATAACTAATGCATGGCGGTAATACGGTTATCCACAGAATCAGGGGATAACGCAG
GAAAGAACATGTGAGCAAAAGGCCAGCAAAAGGCCAGGAACCGTAAAAAGGCCGCGTTGCTGGCGTTTTT
CCATAGGCTCCGCCCCCCTGACGAGCATCACAAAAATCGACGCTCAAGTCAGAGGTGGCGAAACCCGACA
GGACTATAAAGATACCAGGCGTTTCCCCCTGGAAGCTCCCTCGTGCGCTCTCCTGTTCCGACCCTGCCGC
TTACCGGATACCTGTCCGCCTTTCTCCCTTCGGGAAGCGTGGCGCTTTCTCATAGCTCACGCTGTAGGTA
TCTCAGTTCGGTGTAGGTCGTTCGCTCCAAGCTGGGCTGTGTGCACGAACCCCCCGTTCAGCCCGACCGC
TGCGCCTTATCCGGTAACTATCGTCTTGAGTCCAACCCGGTAAGACACGACTTATCGCCACTGGCAGCAG
CCACTGGTAACAGGATTAGCAGAGCGAGGTATGTAGGCGGTGCTACAGAGTTCTTGAAGTGGTGGCCTAA
CTACGGCTACACTAGAAGAACAGTATTTGGTATCTGCGCTCTGCTGAAGCCAGTTACCTTCGGAAAAAGA
GTTGGTAGCTCTTGATCCGGCAAACAAACCACCGCTGGTAGCGGTGGTTTTTTTGTTTGCAAGCAGCAGA
TTACGCGCAGAAAAAAAGGATCTCAAGAAGATCCTTTGATCTTTTCTACGGGGTCTGACGCTCAGTGGAA
CGAAAACTCACGTTAAGGGATTTTGGTCATGAGATTATCAAAAAGGATCTTCACCTAGATCCTTTTAAAT
TAAAAATGAAGTTTTAAATCAATCTAAAGTATATATGAGTAACCTGAGGCTATGGCAGGGCCTGCCGCCC
CGACGTTGGCTGCGAGCCCTGGGCCTTCACCCGAACTTGGGGGGTGGGGTGGGGAAAAGGAAGAAACGCG
GGCGTATTGGCCCCAATGGGGTCTCGGTGGGGTATCGACAGAGTGCCAGCCCTGGGACCGAACCCCGCGT
TTATGAACAAACGACCCAACACCGTGCGTTTTATTCTGTCTTTTTATTGCCGTCATAGCGCGGGTTCCTT
CCGGTATTGTCTCCTTCCGTGTTTCAGTTAGCCTCCCCCTAGGGTGGGCGAAGAACTCCAGCATGAGATC
CCCGCGCTGGAGGATCATCCAGCCGGCGTCCCGGAAAACGATTCCGAAGCCCAACCTTTCATAGAAGGCG
GCGGTGGAATCGAAATCTCGTGATGGCAGGTTGGGCGTCGCTTGGTCGGTCATTTCGAACCCCAGAGTCC
CGCTCAGAAGAACTCGTCAAGAAGGCGATAGAAGGCGATGCGCTGCGAATCGGGAGCGGCGATACCGTAA
AGCACGAGGAAGCGGTCAGCCCATTCGCCGCCAAGTTCTTCAGCAATATCACGGGTAGCCAACGCTATGT
CCTGATAGCGGTCCGCCACACCCAGCCGGCCACAGTCGATGAATCCAGAAAAGCGGCCATTTTCCACCAT
GATATTCGGCAAGCAGGCATCGCCATGGGTCACGACGAGATCCTCGCCGTCGGGCATGCTCGCCTTGAGC
CTGGCGAACAGTTCGGCTGGCGCGAGCCCCTGATGTTCTTCGTCCAGATCATCCTGATCGACAAGACCGG
CTTCCATCCGAGTACGTGCTCGCTCGATGCGATGTTTCGCTTGGTGGTCGAATGGGCAGGTAGCCGGATC
AAGCGTATGCAGCCGCCGCATTGCATCAGCCATGATGGATACTTTCTCGGCAGGAGCAAGGTGAGATGAC
AGGAGATCCTGCCCCGGCACTTCGCCCAATAGCAGCCAGTCCCTTCCCGCTTCAGTGACAACGTCGAGCA
CAGCTGCGCAAGGAACGCCCGTCGTGGCCAGCCACGATAGCCGCGCTGCCTCGTCTTGCAGTTCATTCAG
GGCACCGGACAGGTCGGTCTTGACAAAAAGAACCGGGCGCCCCTGCGCTGACAGCCGGAACACGGCGGCA
TCAGAGCAGCCGATTGTCTGTTGTGCCCAGTCATAGCCGAATAGCCTCTCCACCCAAGCGGCCGGAGAAC
CTGCGTGCAATCCATCTTGTTCAATCATGCGAAACGATCCTCATCCTGTCTCTTGATCGATCTTT
Features (pLannotate 1.2.2; 20 found; start..end, strand, type, name):
    359..461     -  promoter       AmpR promoter: bla
    488..916     +  rep_origin     f1 ori (sequence partly withheld): f1 bacteriophage origin of replication; arrow indicates direction of (+) strand synthesis
    950..1071    -  polyA_signal   SV40 poly(A) signal: SV40 polyadenylation signal
   1094..1231    -  CDS            large T antigen (fragment): large T antigen from SV40 (simian virus 40)
   1231..1286    -  intron         small t intron (fragment): SV40 (simian virus 40) small t antigen intron
   1296..1335    -  CDS            lacZα (fragment): LacZα fragment of β-galactosidase; lacZ fragment
   1345..1363    +  promoter       T7 promoter: promoter for bacteriophage T7 RNA polymerase
   1403..1458    -  misc_feature   MCS (fragment): pBluescript multiple cloning site
   1466..3976    -  CDS            R1A_SARS2 (fragment): Experimental evidence at protein level: Swiss-Prot protein existence level 1. [Non-structural protein 10]: Plays a pivotal role in viral transcription by stimulating both nsp14 3'-5' exoribonuclease and nsp16 2'-O-methyltransferase activities. Therefore plays an essential role in viral mRNAs cap methylation. From Severe acute respiratory syndrome coronavirus 2 (2019-nCoV) (SARS-CoV-2).
   3991..4015    -  CDS            3xFLAG (fragment): three tandem FLAG® epitope tags
   4023..4046    -  misc_feature   MCS (fragment): pBluescript multiple cloning site
   4059..4077    -  promoter       T3 promoter: promoter for bacteriophage T3 RNA polymerase
   4123..4326    -  promoter       CMV promoter: human cytomegalovirus (CMV) immediate early promoter
   4327..4630    -  enhancer       CMV enhancer: human cytomegalovirus immediate early enhancer
   4805..5393    -  rep_origin     ori: high-copy-number ColE1/pMB1/pBR322/pUC origin of replication
   5615..5631    +  polyA_signal   bGH poly(A) signal (fragment): bovine growth hormone polyadenylation signal
   5722..5769    -  polyA_signal   HSV TK poly(A) signal: herpes simplex virus thymidine kinase polyadenylation signal (Cole and Stacy, 1985)
   5828..5980    -  CDS            ble (fragment): BLE_KLEPN - Experimental evidence at protein level: Swiss-Prot protein existence level 1. Binding protein with a strong affinity to the bleomycin family of antibiotics. Binds to CL990; an antimitotic-antibiotic compound. From Klebsiella pneumoniae.
   6001..6795    -  CDS            NeoR/KanR: aminoglycoside phosphotransferase from Tn5; aph(3')-II (or nptII); confers resistance to neomycin, kanamycin, and G418 (Geneticin®)
   6830..355     -  promoter       SV40 promoter (across the origin): SV40 enhancer and early promoter
