[The description below was written by a language model from this plasmid's Addgene catalogue record and pLannotate feature annotations shown in this document.]
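Description:
pCMV-SARS-CoV-2 Nsp3TM is a mammalian expression plasmid built on the pCMV-Tag2B backbone, 6,832 nt in the sequenced record, that expresses a portion of the SARS-CoV-2 (Wuhan-Hu-1) non-structural protein 3. According to the depositor comments, the insert encodes amino acids 742-1579 of Nsp3 rather than the full-length protein, without introduced mutations. It was subcloned between BamHI and EcoRI sites that remain intact. The feature table is consistent with this. It shows a roughly 2.5 kb coding fragment matched to the SARS-CoV-2 replicase polyprotein 1a; the Nsp10 function text attached to that hit is generic polyprotein annotation and does not describe this insert. Immediately upstream lies a short match to a FLAG epitope, corresponding to the single N-terminal FLAG tag listed in the catalogue.

Expression is driven by the human cytomegalovirus immediate early enhancer and promoter, and transcripts are terminated by an SV40 polyadenylation signal. T3 and T7 phage promoters flank the cloning site, a standard backbone arrangement that can support in vitro transcription or sequencing. The plasmid replicates at high copy in E. coli from a ColE1/pUC-type origin and also carries an f1 origin for single-stranded DNA production. A single Tn5 NeoR/KanR cassette provides selection in both hosts. A bacterial bla-type promoter gives kanamycin resistance in bacteria, while the SV40 early promoter and HSV TK polyadenylation signal allow G418 selection in mammalian cells.

The stated purpose is mammalian expression of Nsp3. The associated publication concerns the roles of the viral papain-like protease in regulating cellular proteins in the endoplasmic reticulum. The FLAG tag allows the expressed fragment to be detected or immunoprecipitated.
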