Addgene plasmid #204206: pCMV-SARS-CoV-2 Nsp3TM
Purpose: Mammalian expression of SARS-CoV-2 Nsp3
Depositing lab: Allan Weissman. Depositing organization: National Cancer Institute (NCI). Publication: SARS-CoV-2 papain-like protease plays multiple roles in regulating cellular proteins in the endoplasmic reticulum. Yang M, Mariano J, Su R, Smith CE, Das S, Gill C, Andresson T, Loncarek J, Tsai YC, Weissman AM. J Biol Chem. 2023 Oct 12;299(12):105346. doi: 10.1016/j.jbc.2023.105346. PubMed 37838170.
Backbone
  Vector backbone: pCMV-Tag2B
  Vector type: Mammalian Expression
Growth in bacteria
  Bacterial resistance: Kanamycin, 50 μg/mL
  Growth temperature: 37°C
  Growth strain: DH5alpha
  Copy number: High Copy
Gene/Insert
  Gene/Insert name: SARS-CoV-2 Nsp3 (Wuhan-Hu-1; https://www.addgene.org/141257/)
  Species: Other
  Mutation: none, from obtained clone
  Entrez Gene: ORF1ab (a.k.a. GU280_gp01)
  Tag / fusion protein: FLAGx1 (N terminal on insert)
  Cloning method: Restriction Enzyme; 5′ cloning site BamH1 (not destroyed); 3′ cloning site EcoR1 (not destroyed)
Terms and licenses: Academic/Nonprofit Terms; Industry Terms: Not Available to Industry
Depositor comments: Amino acids 742-1579 of Nsp3.
How to cite: pCMV-SARS-CoV-2 Nsp3TM was a gift from Allan Weissman (Addgene plasmid # 204206 ; http://n2t.net/addgene:204206 ; RRID:Addgene_204206)
